Addgene plasmid #119306: pAL800
Purpose: precusor outer membrane protein A, ompA, with amino acids 1 through 171 deleted and mutations G244C and C290S
Depositing lab: Linda Randall. Depositing organization: University of Missouri at Columbia. Publication: Co-assembly of SecYEG and SecA fully restores the properties of the native translocon. Bariya P, Randall LL. J Bacteriol. 2018 Oct 1. pii: JB.00493-18. doi: 10.1128/JB.00493-18. PubMed 30275279.
Backbone
  Vector backbone: pET503
  Vector type: Bacterial Expression
Growth in bacteria
  Bacterial resistance: Ampicillin, 100 μg/mL
  Growth temperature: 30°C
  Growth strain: BL21.19
  Growth instructions: lysogen lambda DE3 not required Change media and shift temperature to 39 degrees with IPTG added to produce the precursor proteins
  Copy number: Unknown
Gene/Insert
  Gene/Insert name: precusor outer membrane protein A, ompA, with amino acids 1 through 171 deleted and mutations G244C and C290S (alt name: OmpA, con, tolG, tut)
  Species: Escherichia coli (strain K12)
  Insert size (bp): 525
  Mutation: amino acids 1 through 171 deleted, and mutatioms Glycine 244 to Cysteine and Cysteine 290 to Serine
  GenBank ID: 945571
  Promoter: lac
  Tag / fusion protein: none
  Cloning method: Ligation Independent Cloning
  Sequencing primers: 5′ unknown; 3′ 5' - CACGGCGCTCGGACAGACCC - 3'
Resource information
  A portion of this plasmid was derived from a plasmid made by: Arnold Driessen at University of Groningen in the Neatherlands
Terms and licenses: Academic/Nonprofit Terms; Industry Terms: Not Available to Industry
Depositor comments: Please note that this plasmid may require a unique bacterial strain, so make sure to confirm that you can also obtain the appropriate growth strain. Please contact us or contact our distributors if you have any questions.
How to cite: pAL800 was a gift from Linda Randall (Addgene plasmid # 119306 ; http://n2t.net/addgene:119306 ; RRID:Addgene_119306)
