[The description below was written by a language model from this plasmid's Addgene catalogue record and pLannotate feature annotations shown in this document.]
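Description:
pAL800 is a bacterial expression plasmid built on the pET503 backbone for producing a truncated, mutated precursor form of Escherichia coli K12 outer membrane protein A (OmpA). According to the record, the roughly 525 bp insert encodes the precursor with residues 1 through 171 deleted and two substitutions, glycine 244 to cysteine and cysteine 290 to serine. No tag or fusion partner is present. The annotation detects an ompA fragment of about 414 nt, somewhat shorter than the stated insert, so the automated match probably does not capture the whole coding region, such as the signal sequence that the "precursor" designation implies.

The catalogue lists the promoter as lac, while the feature table identifies a trc promoter (a trp/lacUV5 hybrid) followed by a lac operator. Either way, transcription depends on host RNA polymerase and is IPTG-inducible, which fits the depositor's note that a lambda DE3 lysogen is not required. A plasmid-borne lacI gene driven by the lacIq promoter supplies repressor to keep expression off until induction. Downstream of the insert lie a remnant of a pUC-type multiple cloning site, a 5S rRNA segment and the rrnB T1 and T2 terminators. The plasmid replicates from a ColE1/pMB1-type origin with a bom site and only a fragment of rop, and it is selected with ampicillin through β-lactamase. Copy number is recorded as unknown.

The associated work concerns SecYEG and SecA co-assembly, so the protein presumably serves as a precursor substrate for studying Sec-dependent translocation. The record does not state what the cysteine changes are for. The depositor notes that a specific host strain may be needed for precursor production.
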