Features (pLannotate 1.2.2; 16 found; start..end, strand, type, name):
    145..174     +  promoter       trc promoter: strong E. coli promoter; hybrid between the trp and lac UV5 promoters
    182..198     +  protein_bind   lac operator: The lac repressor binds to the lac operator to inhibit transcription in E. coli. This inhibition can be relieved by adding lactose or isopropyl-β-D-thiogalactopyranoside (IPTG). lac repressor encoded by lacI
    486..899     +  CDS            ompA (fragment): OMPA_ECOLI - Also known as con From Escherichia coli (strain K12).
    903..932     +  misc_feature   MCS (fragment): pUC18/19 multiple cloning site
   1016..1131    +  ncRNA          5S rRNA: Accession: RF00001 - 5S ribosomal RNA
   1135..1221    +  terminator     rrnB T1 terminator: Escherichia coli rrnB; transcription terminator T1 from the E. coli rrnB gene
   1313..1340    +  terminator     rrnB T2 terminator: transcription terminator T2 from the E. coli rrnB gene
   1359..1450    +  promoter       AmpR promoter: bla
   1451..2311    +  CDS            AmpR: β-lactamase; bla; confers resistance to ampicillin, carbenicillin, and related antibiotics
   2482..3070    +  rep_origin     ori: high-copy-number ColE1/pMB1/pBR322/pUC origin of replication
   3256..3396    -  misc_feature   bom: basis of mobility region from pBR322
   3498..3538    -  CDS            rop (fragment): Rop protein, which maintains plasmids at low copy number; rop
   3582..3659    +  promoter       lacIq promoter: lacI (mutant); In the lacIq allele, a single base change in the promoter boosts expression of the lacI gene about 10-fold.
   3660..4742    +  CDS            lacI: lac repressor; lacI; The lac repressor binds to the lac operator to inhibit transcription in E. coli. This inhibition can be relieved by adding lactose or isopropyl-β-D-thiogalactopyranoside (IPTG).
   4784..4801    +  promoter       tet promoter (fragment): E. coli promoter for tetracycline efflux protein gene
   4797..69      -  CDS            yciV (fragment) (across the origin): RNAAM_ECOLI - Also known as trpH From Escherichia coli (strain K12).
>Addgene plasmid #119306 | pAL800 | addgene full sequence | sequence record 232254 | Addgene NGS Result
CAGGCAGCCATCGGAAGCTGTGGTATGGCTGTGCAGGTCGTAAATCACTGCATAATTCGTGTCGCTCAAG
GCGCACTCCCGTTCTGGATAATGTTTTTTGCGCCGACATCATAACGGTTCTGGCAAATATTCTGAAATGA
GCTGTTGACAATTAATCATCCGGCTCGTATAATGTGTGGAATTGTGAGCGGATAACAATTTCACACAGGA
AACAGACCATGGAATTCCCAGACTTTACATCGCCAGGGGTGCTCGGCATAAGCCGAAGATATCGGTAGAG
TTAATATTGAGCAGATCCCCCGGTGAAGGATTTAACCGTGTTATCTCGTTGGAGATATTCATGGCGTATT
TTGGATGATAACGAGGCGCAAAAAATGAAAAAGACAGCTATCGCGATTGCAGTGGCACTGGCTGGTTTCG
CTACCGTAGCGCAGGCCCAGGGCGAGGCAGCTCCAGTAGTTGCTCCGGCTCCAGCTCCGGCACCGGAAGT
ACAGACCAAGCACTTCACTCTGAAGTCTGACGTTCTGTTCAACTTCAACAAAGCAACCCTGAAACCGGAA
GGTCAGGCTGCTCTGGATCAGCTGTACAGCCAGCTGAGCAACCTGGATCCGAAAGACGGTTCCGTAGTTG
TTCTGGGTTACACCGACCGCATCTGTTCTGACGCTTACAACCAGGGTCTGTCCGAGCGCCGTGCTCAGTC
TGTTGTTGATTACCTGATCTCCAAAGGTATCCCGGCAGACAAGATCTCCGCACGTGGTATGGGCGAATCC
AACCCGGTTACTGGCAACACCTCTGACAACGTGAAACAGCGTGCTGCACTGATCGACTGCCTGGCTCCGG
ATCGTCGCGTAGAGATCGAAGTTAAAGGTATCAAAGACGTTGTAACTCAGCCGCAGGCTTAATCTAGAGT
CGACCTGCAGGCATGCAAGCTTGGCTGTTTTGGCGGATGAGAGAAGATTTTCAGCCTGATACAGATTAAA
TCAGAACGCAGAAGCGGTCTGATAAAACAGAATTTGCCTGGCGGCAGTAGCGCGGTGGTCCCACCTGACC
CCATGCCGAACTCAGAAGTGAAACGCCGTAGCGCCGATGGTAGTGTGGGGTCTCCCCATGCGAGAGTAGG
GAACTGCCAGGCATCAAATAAAACGAAAGGCTCAGTCGAAAGACTGGGCCTTTCGTTTTATCTGTTGTTT
GTCGGTGAACGCTCTCCTGAGTAGGACAAATCCGCCGGGAGCGGATTTGAACGTTGCGAAGCAACGGCCC
GGAGGGTGGCGGGCAGGACGCCCGCCATAAACTGCCAGGCATCAAATTAAGCAGAAGGCCATCCTGACGG
ATGGCCTTTTTGCGTTTCTACAAACTCTTTTGTTTATTTTTCTAAATACATTCAAATATGTATCCGCTCA
TGAGACAATAACCCTGATAAATGCTTCAATAATATTGAAAAAGGAAGAGTATGAGTATTCAACATTTCCG
TGTCGCCCTTATTCCCTTTTTTGCGGCATTTTGCCTTCCTGTTTTTGCTCACCCAGAAACGCTGGTGAAA
GTAAAAGATGCTGAAGATCAGTTGGGTGCACGAGTGGGTTACATCGAACTGGATCTCAACAGCGGTAAGA
TCCTTGAGAGTTTTCGCCCCGAAGAACGTTTTCCAATGATGAGCACTTTTAAAGTTCTGCTATGTGGCGC
GGTATTATCCCGTGTTGACGCCGGGCAAGAGCAACTCGGTCGCCGCATACACTATTCTCAGAATGACTTG
GTTGAGTACTCACCAGTCACAGAAAAGCATCTTACGGATGGCATGACAGTAAGAGAATTATGCAGTGCTG
CCATAACCATGAGTGATAACACTGCGGCCAACTTACTTCTGACAACGATCGGAGGACCGAAGGAGCTAAC
CGCTTTTTTGCACAACATGGGGGATCATGTAACTCGCCTTGATCGTTGGGAACCGGAGCTGAATGAAGCC
ATACCAAACGACGAGCGTGACACCACGATGCCTGTAGCAATGGCAACAACGTTGCGCAAACTATTAACTG
GCGAACTACTTACTCTAGCTTCCCGGCAACAATTAATAGACTGGATGGAGGCGGATAAAGTTGCAGGACC
ACTTCTGCGCTCGGCCCTTCCGGCTGGCTGGTTTATTGCTGATAAATCTGGAGCCGGTGAGCGTGGGTCT
CGCGGTATCATTGCAGCACTGGGGCCAGATGGTAAGCCCTCCCGTATCGTAGTTATCTACACGACGGGGA
GTCAGGCAACTATGGATGAACGAAATAGACAGATCGCTGAGATAGGTGCCTCACTGATTAAGCATTGGTA
ACTGTCAGACCAAGTTTACTCATATATACTTTAGATTGATTTAAAACTTCATTTTTAATTTAAAAGGATC
TAGGTGAAGATCCTTTTTGATAATCTCATGACCAAAATCCCTTAACGTGAGTTTTCGTTCCACTGAGCGT
CAGACCCCGTAGAAAAGATCAAAGGATCTTCTTGAGATCCTTTTTTTCTGCGCGTAATCTGCTGCTTGCA
AACAAAAAAACCACCGCTACCAGCGGTGGTTTGTTTGCCGGATCAAGAGCTACCAACTCTTTTTCCGAAG
GTAACTGGCTTCAGCAGAGCGCAGATACCAAATACTGTCCTTCTAGTGTAGCCGTAGTTAGGCCACCACT
TCAAGAACTCTGTAGCACCGCCTACATACCTCGCTCTGCTAATCCTGTTACCAGTGGCTGCTGCCAGTGG
CGATAAGTCGTGTCTTACCGGGTTGGACTCAAGACGATAGTTACCGGATAAGGCGCAGCGGTCGGGCTGA
ACGGGGGGTTCGTGCACACAGCCCAGCTTGGAGCGAACGACCTACACCGAACTGAGATACCTACAGCGTG
AGCTATGAGAAAGCGCCACGCTTCCCGAAGGGAGAAAGGCGGACAGGTATCCGGTAAGCGGCAGGGTCGG
AACAGGAGAGCGCACGAGGGAGCTTCCAGGGGGAAACGCCTGGTATCTTTATAGTCCTGTCGGGTTTCGC
CACCTCTGACTTGAGCGTCGATTTTTGTGATGCTCGTCAGGGGGGCGGAGCCTATGGAAAAACGCCAGCA
ACGCGGCCTTTTTACGGTTCCTGGCCTTTTGCTGGCCTTTTGCTCACATGTTCTTTCCTGCGTTATCCCC
TGATTCTGTGGATAACCGTATTACCGCCTTTGAGTGAGCTGATACCGCTCGCCGCAGCCGAACGACCGAG
CGCAGCGAGTCAGTGAGCGAGGAAGCGGAAGAGCGCCTGATGCGGTATTTTCTCCTTACGCATCTGTGCG
GTATTTCACACCGCATATGGTGCACTCTCAGTACAATCTGCTCTGATGCCGCATAGTTAAGCCAGTATAC
ACTCCGCTATCGCTACGTGACTGGGTCATGGCTGCGCCCCGACACCCGCCAACACCCGCTGACGCGCCCT
GACGGGCTTGTCTGCTCCCGGCATCCGCTTACAGACAAGCTGTGACCGTCTCCGGGAGCTGCATGTGTCA
GAGGTTTTCACCGTCATCACCGAAACGCGCGAGGCAGCAGATCAATTCGCGCGCGAAGGCGAAGCGGCAT
GCATTTACGTTGACACCATCGAATGGTGCAAAACCTTTCGCGGTATGGCATGATAGCGCCCGGAAGAGAG
TCAATTCAGGGTGGTGAATGTGAAACCAGTAACGTTATACGATGTCGCAGAGTATGCCGGTGTCTCTTAT
CAGACCGTTTCCCGCGTGGTGAACCAGGCCAGCCACGTTTCTGCGAAAACGCGGGAAAAAGTGGAAGCGG
CGATGGCGGAGCTGAATTACATTCCCAACCGCGTGGCACAACAACTGGCGGGCAAACAGTCGTTGCTGAT
TGGCGTTGCCACCTCCAGTCTGGCCCTGCACGCGCCGTCGCAAATTGTCGCGGCGATTAAATCTCGCGCC
GATCAACTGGGTGCCAGCGTGGTGGTGTCGATGGTAGAACGAAGCGGCGTCGAAGCCTGTAAAGCGGCGG
TGCACAATCTTCTCGCGCAACGCGTCAGTGGGCTGATCATTAACTATCCGCTGGATGACCAGGATGCCAT
TGCTGTGGAAGCTGCCTGCACTAATGTTCCGGCGTTATTTCTTGATGTCTCTGACCAGACACCCATCAAC
AGTATTATTTTCTCCCATGAAGACGGTACGCGACTGGGCGTGGAGCATCTGGTCGCATTGGGTCACCAGC
AAATCGCGCTGTTAGCGGGCCCATTAAGTTCTGTCTCGGCGCGTCTGCGTCTGGCTGGCTGGCATAAATA
TCTCACTCGCAATCAAATTCAGCCGATAGCGGAACGGGAAGGCGACTGGAGTGCCATGTCCGGTTTTCAA
CAAACCATGCAAATGCTGAATGAGGGCATCGTTCCCACTGCGATGCTGGTTGCCAACGATCAGATGGCGC
TGGGCGCAATGCGCGCCATTACCGAGTCCGGGCTGCGCGTTGGTGCGGATATCTCGGTAGTGGGATACGA
CGATACCGAAGACAGCTCATGTTATATCCCGCCGTTAACCACCATCAAACAGGATTTTCGCCTGCTGGGG
CAAACCAGCGTGGACCGCTTGCTGCAACTCTCTCAGGGCCAGGCGGTGAAGGGCAATCAGCTGTTGCCCG
TCTCACTGGTGAAAAGAAAAACCACCCTGGCGCCCAATACGCAAACCGCCTCTCCCCGCGCGTTGGCCGA
TTCATTAATGCAGCTGGCACGACAGGTTTCCCGACTGGAAAGCGGGCAGTGAGCGCAACGCAATTAATGT
AAGTTAGCGCGAATTGATCTGGTTTGACAGCTTATCATCGACTGCACGGTGCACCAATGCTTCTGGCGT
